>Addgene plasmid #133814 | pNW-sfGFP(SPS6) | addgene full sequence | sequence record 261729 | Addgene NGS Result
GGGGATCCTCTAGAACTAATAAGGAGGACAAACATGTCAAAAGGAGAAGAACTTTTTACAGGTGTAGTAC
CTATCTTGGTTGAATTGGATGGTGATGTTAACGGTCACAAATTTTCTGTACGTGGTGAAGGTGAAGGTGA
TGCAACTGACGGTAAATTGACACTTAAATTCATTTGTACAACTGGAAAACTTCCTGTTCCTTGGCCTACT
CTTGTTACAACATTGACATATGGAGTACAATGTTTTTCACGTTATCCTGATCATATGAAACGTCACGATT
TTTTTAAATCTGCTATGCCAGAAGGTTATGTACAAGAACGTACAATTTCATTTAAAGATGACGGAACATA
TAAAACACGTGCTGAAGTAAAATTCGAAGGTGACACTCTTGTTAATCGTATCGAATTGAAAGGAATCGAT
TTCAAAGAAGATGGTAACATTTTGGGACACAAACTTGAATACAACTTCAACTCTCATAATGTTTATATCA
CAGCTGACAAACAAAAAAACGGTATTAAAGCTAATTTTAAAATTCGTCACAATGTTGAAGATGGATCTGT
TCAATTGGCCGATCATTATCAACAAAATACACCAATCGGAGACGGACCAGTATTGCTTCCAGATAACCAC
TACCTTTCTACTCAATCAGTTCTTTCAAAAGATCCTAACGAAAAACGTGACCATATGGTACTTCTTGAAT
TTGTTACAGCAGCAGGTATCACTCACGGTATGGACGAACTTTATAAATAATAATGAGCACTAGTCAAGGG
CATGCTAGGACGCCGCCAAGCCAGCTTAAACCCAGCTCAATGAGCTGGGTTTTTTGTTTGTTAAAAATGA
AGAAGAAACTGTGAAGCGTATTTATAGCAAAGCACTCAAAAGTTTACCTTATGGGTGCTTTTTTCGTGCT
TTTTTGAAAAGACAAAAAAAAGAACCTTGCCAAGCAAGATTCAAGCTTGGCGTAATCATGGTCATAGCTG
TTTCCTGTGTGAAATTGTTATCCGCTCACAATTCCACACAACATACGAGCCGGAAGCATAAAGTGTAAAG
CCTGGGGTGCCTAATGAGTGAGCTAACTCACATTAATTGCGTTGCGCTCACTGCCCGCTTTCCAGTCGGG
AAACCTGTCGTGCCAGCCCTTCAAACTTCCCAAAGGCGAGCCCTAGTGACATTAGAAAACCGACTGTAAA
AAGTACAGTCGGCATTATCTCATATTATAAAAGCCAGTCATTAGGCCTATCTGACAATTCCTGAATAGAG
TTCATAAACAATCCTGCATGATAACCATCACAAACAGAATGATGTACCTGTAAAGATAGCGGTAAATATA
TTGAATTACCTTTATTAATGAATTTTCCTGCTGTAATAATGGGTAGAAGGTAATTACTATTATTATTGAT
ATTTAAGTTAAACCCAGTAAATGAAGTCCATGGAATAATAGAAAGAGAAAAAGCATTTTCAGGTATAGGT
GTTTTGGGAAACAATTTCCCCGAACCATTATATTTCTCTACATCAGAAAGGTATAAATCATAAAACTCTT
TGAAGTCATTCTTTACAGGAGTCCAAATACCAGAGAATGTTTTAGATACACCATCAAAAATTGTATAAAG
TGGCTCTAACTTATCCCAATAACCTAACTCTCCGTCGCTATTGTAACCAGTTCTAAAAGCTGTATTTGAG
TTTATCACCCTTGTCACTAAGAAAATAAATGCAGGGTAAAATTTATATCCTTCTTGTTTTATGTTTCGGT
ATAAAACACTAATATCAATTTCTGTGGTTATACTAAAAGTCGTTTGTTGGTTCAAATAATGATTAAATAT
CTCTTTTCTCTTCCAATTGTCTAAATCAATTTTATTAAAGTTCATTTGATATGCCTCCTAAATTTTTATC
TAAAGTGAATTTAGGAGGCTTACTTGTCTGCTTTCTTCATTAGAATCAATCCTTTTTTAAAAGTCAATCC
CGTTTGTTGAACTACTCTTTAATAAAATAATTTTTCCGTTCCCAATTCCACATTGCAATAATAGAAAATC
CATCTTCATCGGCTTTTTCGTCATCATCTGTATGAATCAAATCGCCTTCTTCTGTGTCATCAAGGTTTAA
TTTTTTATGTATTTCTTTTAACAAACCACCATAGGAGATTAACCTTTTACGGTGTAAACCTTCCTCCAAA
TCAGACAAACGTTTCAAATTCTTTTCTTCATCATCGGTCATAAAATCCGTATCCTTTACAGGATATTTTG
CAGTTTCGTCAATTGCCGATTGTATATCCGATTTATATTTATTTTTCGGTCGAATCATTTGAACTTTTAC
ATTTGGATCATAGTCTAATTTCATTGCCTTTTTCCAAAATTGAATCCATTGTTTTTGATTCACGTAGTTT
TCTGTATTCTTAAAATAAGTTGGTTCCACACATACCAATACATGCATGTGCTGATTATAAGAATTATCTT
TATTATTTATTGTCACTTCCGTTGCACGCATAAAACCAACAAGATTTTTATTAATTTTTTTATATTGCAT
CATTCGGCGAAATCCTTGAGCCATATCTGACAAACTCTTATTTAATTCTTCGCCATCATAAACATTTTTA
ACTGTTAATGTGAGAAACAACCAACGAACTGTTGGCTTTTGTTTAATAACTTCAGCAACAACCTTTTGTG
ACTGAATGCCATGTTTCATTGCTCTCCTCCAGTTGCACATTGGACAAAGCCTGGATTTACAAAACCACAC
TCGATACAACTTTCTTTCGCCTGTTTCACGATTTTGTTTATACTCTAATATTTCAGCACAATCTTTTACT
CTTTCAGCCTTTTTAAATTCAAGAATATGCAGAAGTTCAAAGTAATCAACATTAGCGATTTTCTTTTCTC
TCCATGGTCTCACTTTTCCACTTTTTGTCTTGTCCACTAAAACCCTTGATTTTTCATCTGAATAAATGCT
ACTATTAGGACACATAATATTAAAAGAAACCCCCATCTATTTAGTTATTTGTTTGGTCACTTATAACTTT
AACAGATGGGGTTTTTCTGTGCAACCAATTTTAAGGGTTTTCAATACTTTAAAACACATACATACCAACA
CTTCAACGCACCTTTCAGCAACTAAAATAAAAATGACGTTATTTCTATATGTATCAAGAATAGAAAGAAC
TCGTTTTTCGCTACGCTCAAAACGCAAAAAAAGCACTCATTCGAGTGCTTTTTCTTATCGCTCCAAATCA
TGCGATTTTTTCCTCTTTGCTTTTCTTTGCTCACGAAGTTCTCGATCACGCTGCAAAACATCTTGAAGCG
AAAAAGTATTCTTCTTTTCTTCCGATCGCTCATGCTGACGCACGAAAAGCCCTCTAGGCGCATAGGAACA
ACTCCTAAATGCATGTGAGGGGTTTTCTCGTCCATGTGAACAGTCGCATACGCAATATTTTGTTTCCCAT
ACTGCATTAATGAATCGGCCAACGCGCGGGGAGAGGCGGTTTGCGTATTGGGCGCTCTTCCGCTTCCTCG
CTCACTGACTCGCTGCGCTCGGTCGTTCGGCTGCGGCGAGCGGTATCAGCTCACTCAAAGGCGGTAATAC
GGTTATCCACAGAATCAGGGGATAACGCAGGAAAGAACATGTGAGCAAAAGGCCAGCAAAAGGCCAGGAA
CCGTAAAAAGGCCGCGTTGCTGGCGTTTTTCCATAGGCTCCGCCCCCCTGACGAGCATCACAAAAATCGA
CGCTCAAGTCAGAGGTGGCGAAACCCGACAGGACTATAAAGATACCAGGCGTTTCCCCCTGGAAGCTCCC
TCGTGCGCTCTCCTGTTCCGACCCTGCCGCTTACCGGATACCTGTCCGCCTTTCTCCCTTCGGGAAGCGT
GGCGCTTTCTCATAGCTCACGCTGTAGGTATCTCAGTTCGGTGTAGGTCGTTCGCTCCAAGCTGGGCTGT
GTGCACGAACCCCCCGTTCAGCCCGACCGCTGCGCCTTATCCGGTAACTATCGTCTTGAGTCCAACCCGG
TAAGACACGACTTATCGCCACTGGCAGCAGCCACTGGTAACAGGATTAGCAGAGCGAGGTATGTAGGCGG
TGCTACAGAGTTCTTGAAGTGGTGGCCTAACTACGGCTACACTAGAAGAACAGTATTTGGTATCTGCGCT
CTGCTGAAGCCAGTTACCTTCGGAAAAAGAGTTGGTAGCTCTTGATCCGGCAAACAAACCACCGCTGGTA
GCGGTGGTTTTTTTGTTTGCAAGCAGCAGATTACGCGCAGAAAAAAAGGATCTCAAGAAGATCCTTTGAT
CTTTTCTACGGGGTCTGACGCTCAGTGGAACGAAAACTCACGTTAAGGGATTTTGGTCATGAGATTATCA
AAAAGGATCTTCACCTAGATCCTTTTAAATTAAAAATGAAGTTTTAAATCAATCTAAAGTATATATGAGT
AAACTTGGTCTGACAGTTACCAATGCTTAATCAGTGAGGCACCTATCTCAGCGATCTGTCTATTTCGTTC
ATCCATAGTTGCCTGACTCCCCGTCGTGTAGATAACTACGATACGGGAGGGCTTACCATCTGGCCCCAGT
GCTGCAATGATACCGCGAGACCCACGCTCACCGGCTCCAGATTTATCAGCAATAAACCAGCCAGCCCGAT
ATGGGAAACAAAATATTGCGTATGCGACTGTTCACATGGACGAGAAAACCCCTCACATGCATTTAGGAGT
TGTTCCTATGCGCCTAGAGGGCTTTTCGTGCGTCAGCATGAGCGATCGGAAGAAAAGAAGAATACTTTTT
CGCTTCAAGATGTTTTGCAGCGTGATCGAGAACTTCGTGAGCAAAGAAAAGCAAAGAGGAAAAAATCGCA
TGATTTGGAGCGATAAGAAAAAGCACTCGAATGAGTGCTTTTTTTGCGTTTTGAGCGTAGCGAAAAACGA
GTTCTTTCTATTCTTGATACATATAGAAATAACGTCATTTTTATTTTAGTTGCTGAAAGGTGCGTTGAAG
TGTTGGTATGTATGTGATTCAATAATTTCTTTTACTCGCTCGTTATAGTCGATCGGTTCATCATTCACCA
AATCATAATTTTCATGTGACCGTTCTTTATCAATATCGGGATTCGTTTTACTTTCCCGTTCTCTCTGATT
GTGAAATTGAATTCAACGCTCGAATGCCGCATGTAAAAGATAATAAACTGAATTGTCTTAATAAATCGAT
TTTTTATGGCAATGCTTAACTTAGTTGCGTTTCTATATAATAAGAGTATCCTAGTATATAGGGGCATTTC
AAACATTAGGGAGGATTCGTTCCCC
Features (pLannotate 1.2.2; 14 found; start..end, strand, type, name):
     34..747     +  CDS            Superfolder GFP: Superfolder GFP is a basic (constitutively fluorescent) green fluorescent protein published in 2005, derived from Aequorea victoria. It is reported to be a very rapidly-maturing weak dimer.
    995..1011    -  protein_bind   lac operator: The lac repressor binds to the lac operator to inhibit transcription in E. coli. This inhibition can be relieved by adding lactose or isopropyl-β-D-thiogalactopyranoside (IPTG). lac repressor encoded by lacI
   1019..1049    -  promoter       lac promoter: promoter for the E. coli lac operon
   1064..1085    -  protein_bind   CAP binding site: CAP binding activates transcription in the presence of cAMP. E. coli catabolite activator protein
   1098..1137    -  CDS            lacI (fragment): lac repressor; lacI; The lac repressor binds to the lac operator to inhibit transcription in E. coli. This inhibition can be relieved by adding lactose or isopropyl-β-D-thiogalactopyranoside (IPTG).
   1218..1865    -  CDS            cat: CAT1_STAAU - Experimental evidence at transcript level: Swiss-Prot protein existence level 2. This enzyme is an effector of chloramphenicol resistance in bacteria. From Staphylococcus aureus.
   1972..2976    -  CDS            repB: RepB replication protein; repB; from Enterococcus faecalis plasmid pAMα1 AAN03827.1 22652809.0
   3312..3431    -  CDS            pre (fragment): PRE_STRAG - Also known as mob. Experimental evidence at protein level: Swiss-Prot protein existence level 1. The interaction of the RSA site and the PRE protein may not only serves a function in plasmid maintenance, but may also contributes to the distribution of small antibiotic resistance plasmids among Gram- positive bacteria. From Streptococcus agalactiae.
   3432..3485    -  CDS            lacI (fragment): lac repressor; lacI; The lac repressor binds to the lac operator to inhibit transcription in E. coli. This inhibition can be relieved by adding lactose or isopropyl-β-D-thiogalactopyranoside (IPTG).
   3668..4256    -  rep_origin     ori: high-copy-number ColE1/pMB1/pBR322/pUC origin of replication
   4428..4616    -  CDS            bla(M) (fragment): β-lactamase lacking the signal sequence; bla(M); allows cytosolic expression of β-lactamase
   4620..4739    +  CDS            pre (fragment): PRE_STRAG - Also known as mob. Experimental evidence at protein level: Swiss-Prot protein existence level 1. The interaction of the RSA site and the PRE protein may not only serves a function in plasmid maintenance, but may also contributes to the distribution of small antibiotic resistance plasmids among Gram- positive bacteria. From Streptococcus agalactiae.
   4982..5122    -  CDS            pre (fragment): PRE_BACSP - Protein inferred from homology: Swiss-Prot protein existence level 3. The interaction of the RSA site and the pre protein may not only serve a function in plasmid maintenance, but also contribute to the distribution of small antibiotic resistance plasmids among Gram- positive bacteria. From Bacillus sp.
   5273..14      +  misc_feature   MCS (fragment) (across the origin): pUC18/19 multiple cloning site
