[The description below was written by a language model from this plasmid's Addgene catalogue record and pLannotate feature annotations shown in this document.]
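Description:
pNW-sfGFP(SPS6) is a 5,275 bp E. coli/Bacillus shuttle plasmid for bacterial expression, built on the pNW-Ppta-3TER backbone, that carries a superfolder GFP variant optimized for expression in the rhizosphere-associated bacterium Bacillus mycoides. Replication in E. coli relies on a high-copy ColE1/pUC-type origin, while a repB replication protein gene of the type found on Gram-positive plasmids is annotated and presumably supports maintenance in Bacillus species. Selection is by chloramphenicol, through a Staphylococcus aureus-type cat gene that functions in both hosts. The annotation also picks up several remnants left from the plasmid's assembly: short pre/mob fragments from small Gram-positive resistance plasmids, a truncated β-lactamase fragment that should not confer ampicillin resistance, lacI fragments, and a lac promoter/operator/CAP site block with a partial pUC multiple cloning site. These appear to be backbone leftovers rather than functional parts of the expression unit.

The payload is a 714 bp open reading frame encoding sfGFP(SPS6), described as a mutated derivative of the earlier sfGFP(Sp) variant, cloned between EcoRI and HindIII sites. According to the catalogue entry it is driven by the Ppta promoter. This promoter is not annotated in the feature table, nor are the terminators suggested by the "3TER" backbone name, so their positions cannot be confirmed from the record. The plasmid serves as a green fluorescent reporter and labelling tool for B. mycoides, for example for tracking cells or benchmarking fluorescent protein performance in this endophytic and potential biocontrol organism, and the reporter could plausibly be used in related Bacillus species.
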