Addgene plasmid #133814: pNW-sfGFP(SPS6)
Purpose: Fluorescent protein sfGFP(SPS6) variant for optimized expression in Bacillus mycoides.
Depositing lab: Oscar Kuipers. Depositing organization: University of Groningen. Publication: Optimized fluorescent proteins for the rhizosphere-associated bacterium Bacillus mycoides with endophytic and biocontrol agent potential. Yi Y, Frenzel E, Spoelder J, Elzenga JTM, van Elsas JD, Kuipers OP. Environ Microbiol Rep. 2018 Feb;10(1):57-74. doi: 10.1111/1758-2229.12607. Epub 2018 Jan 5. PubMed 29195004.
Backbone
  Vector backbone: pNW-Ppta-3TER
  Backbone manufacturer: Frenzel etal. 2018
  Vector type: Bacterial Expression ; E.coli/Bacillus spp. shuttle vector
Growth in bacteria
  Bacterial resistance: Chloramphenicol, 25 μg/mL
  Growth temperature: 37°C
  Growth strain: MC1061
  Copy number: Unknown
Gene/Insert
  Gene/Insert name: sfGFP(SPS6) (alt name: mutated variant of sfGFP(Sp) (Overkamp et al., 2013))
  Insert size (bp): 714
  Promoter: Ppta
  Cloning method: Restriction Enzyme; 5′ cloning site EcoRI (unknown if destroyed); 3′ cloning site HindIII (unknown if destroyed)
  Sequencing primers: 5′ FW; 3′ RV
Terms and licenses: Academic/Nonprofit Terms; Industry Terms: Not Available to Industry
How to cite: pNW-sfGFP(SPS6) was a gift from Oscar Kuipers (Addgene plasmid # 133814 ; http://n2t.net/addgene:133814 ; RRID:Addgene_133814)
